Addgene plasmid #195730: pUC57-mini v2-HF24_F16
Purpose: This plasmid carries a fragment from a 24-fragment lacI/lacZ cassette split that was designed as a Golden Gate assembly with high fidelity.
Depositing lab: Eric Cantor. Depositing organization: New England Biolabs. Publication: Comprehensive Profiling of Four Base Overhang Ligation Fidelity by T4 DNA Ligase and Application to DNA Assembly. Potapov V, Ong JL, Kucera RB, Langhorst BW, Bilotti K, Pryor JM, Cantor EJ, Canton B, Knight TF, Evans TC Jr, Lohman GJS. ACS Synth Biol. 2018 Nov 16;7(11):2665-2674. doi: 10.1021/acssynbio.8b00333. Epub 2018 Oct 29. PubMed 30335370.
Backbone
  Vector backbone: pUC57-mini
  Vector type: Synthetic Biology
Growth in bacteria
  Bacterial resistance: Ampicillin, 100 μg/mL
  Growth temperature: 37°C
  Growth strain: DH5alpha
  Copy number: High Copy
Gene/Insert
  Gene/Insert name: Fragment#16 of 24 fragment splits in lacI/lacZ cassette
  Species: E.coli
  Cloning method: Restriction Enzyme; 5′ cloning site Unknown (unknown if destroyed)
Terms and licenses: Academic/Nonprofit Terms; Industry Terms: Not Available to Industry
How to cite: pUC57-mini v2-HF24_F16 was a gift from Eric Cantor (Addgene plasmid # 195730 ; http://n2t.net/addgene:195730 ; RRID:Addgene_195730)
