[The description below was written by a language model from this plasmid's Addgene catalogue record and pLannotate feature annotations shown in this document.]
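Description:
pUC57-mini v2-HF24_F16 is a small (about 2.1 kb) synthetic-biology plasmid built on the pUC57-mini cloning backbone and maintained in E. coli. It replicates from a high-copy ColE1/pMB1/pUC-type origin and is selected with ampicillin through a β-lactamase (AmpR) gene driven by its native bla promoter. These two elements account for most of the plasmid, leaving only a few hundred base pairs for the insert.

The payload is fragment 16 of a set of 24 pieces into which an E. coli lacI/lacZ cassette was divided. According to the record, the split was designed as a high-fidelity Golden Gate assembly, meaning the junctions between neighbouring fragments were chosen so that their four-base overhangs ligate with minimal mispairing. This plasmid therefore serves as one donor part: when combined with the other 23 fragment plasmids, the pieces should join in order to rebuild the full cassette, and restored lacZ function offers a natural readout of correct assembly. The record does not state which Type IIS enzyme releases the fragment, the overhang sequences, or the original cloning sites.

The automated annotation of the insert region is somewhat unexpected. It reports a partial tetracycline-resistance (TcR) coding segment followed by a short partial lacI promoter match, rather than lacI or lacZ coding sequence. These are fragment-level hits only, no functional tetracycline resistance should be inferred, and the catalogue entry does not explain their relationship to the described cassette.
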