Features (pLannotate 1.2.2; 5 found; start..end, strand, type, name):
     16..250     +  CDS            TcR (fragment): tetracycline efflux protein; tet; confers resistance to tetracycline
    258..278     +  promoter       lacI promoter (fragment): lacI
    357..945     -  rep_origin     ori: high-copy-number ColE1/pMB1/pBR322/pUC origin of replication
   1116..1976    -  CDS            AmpR: β-lactamase; bla; confers resistance to ampicillin, carbenicillin, and related antibiotics
   1977..2081    -  promoter       AmpR promoter: bla
>Addgene plasmid #195730 | pUC57-mini v2-HF24_F16 | addgene full sequence | sequence record 385583 | Addgene NGS Result
CCAATGATGGTCTCGAGGTGCGGTTGCTGGCGCCTATATCGCCGACATCACCGATGGGGAAGATCGGGCT
CGCCACTTCGGGCTCATGAGCGCTTGTTTCGGCGTGGGTATGGTGGCAGGCCCCGTGGCCGGGGGACTGT
TGGGCGCCATCTCCTTGCATGCACCATTCCTTGCGGCGGCGGTGCTCAACGGCCTCAACCTACTACTGGG
CTGCTTCCTAATGCAGGAGTCGCATAAGGGAGAGCGTCGAGATCCCGGACACCATCGAATGGCGCAAACG
AGACCATCGGAAAGAACATGTGAGCAAAAGGCCAGCAAAAGGCCAGGAACCGTAAAAAGGCCGCGTTGCT
GGCGTTTTTCCATAGGCTCCGCCCCCCTGACGAGCATCACAAAAATCGACGCTCAAGTCAGAGGTGGCGA
AACCCGACAGGACTATAAAGATACCAGGCGTTTCCCCCTGGAAGCTCCCTCGTGCGCTCTCCTGTTCCGA
CCCTGCCGCTTACCGGATACCTGTCCGCCTTTCTCCCTTCGGGAAGCGTGGCGCTTTCTCATAGCTCACG
CTGTAGGTATCTCAGTTCGGTGTAGGTCGTTCGCTCCAAGCTGGGCTGTGTGCACGAACCCCCCGTTCAG
CCCGACCGCTGCGCCTTATCCGGTAACTATCGTCTTGAGTCCAACCCGGTAAGACACGACTTATCGCCAC
TGGCAGCAGCCACTGGTAACAGGATTAGCAGAGCGAGGTATGTAGGCGGTGCTACAGAGTTCTTGAAGTG
GTGGCCTAACTACGGCTACACTAGAAGAACAGTATTTGGTATCTGCGCTCTGCTGAAGCCAGTTACCTTC
GGAAAAAGAGTTGGTAGCTCTTGATCCGGCAAACAAACCACCGCTGGTAGCGGTGGTTTTTTTGTTTGCA
AGCAGCAGATTACGCGCAGAAAAAAAGGATCTCAAGAAGATCCTTTGATCTTTTCTACGGGGTCTGACGC
TCAGTGGAACGAAAACTCACGTTAAGGGATTTTGGTCATGAGATTATCAAAAAGGATCTTCACCTAGATC
CTTTTAAATTAAAAATGAAGTTTTAAATCAATCTAAAGTATATATGAGTAAACTTGGTCTGACAGTTACC
AATGCTTAATCAGTGAGGCACCTATCTCAGCGATCTGTCTATTTCGTTCATCCATAGTTGCCTGACTCCC
CGTCGTGTAGATAACTACGATACGGGAGGGCTTACCATCTGGCCCCAGTGCTGCAATGATACCGCGAGAT
CCACGCTCACCGGCTCCAGATTTATCAGCAATAAACCAGCCAGCCGGAAGGGCCGAGCGCAGAAGTGGTC
CTGCAACTTTATCCGCCTCCATCCAGTCTATTAATTGTTGCCGGGAAGCTAGAGTAAGTAGTTCGCCAGT
TAATAGTTTGCGCAACGTTGTTGCCATTGCTACAGGCATCGTGGTGTCACGCTCGTCGTTTGGTATGGCT
TCATTCAGCTCCGGTTCCCAACGATCAAGGCGAGTTACATGATCCCCCATGTTGTGCAAAAAAGCGGTTA
GCTCCTTCGGTCCTCCGATCGTTGTCAGAAGTAAGTTGGCCGCAGTGTTATCACTCATGGTTATGGCAGC
ACTGCATAATTCTCTTACTGTCATGCCATCCGTAAGATGCTTTTCTGTGACTGGTGAGTACTCAACCAAG
TCATTCTGAGAATAGTGTATGCGGCGACCGAGTTGCTCTTGCCCGGCGTCAATACGGGATAATACCGCGC
CACATAGCAGAACTTTAAAAGTGCTCATCATTGGAAAACGTTCTTCGGGGCGAAAACTCTCAAGGATCTT
ACCGCTGTTGAGATCCAGTTCGATGTAACCCACTCGTGCACCCAACTGATCTTCAGCATCTTTTACTTTC
ACCAGCGTTTCTGGGTGAGCAAAAACAGGAAGGCAAAATGCCGCAAAAAAGGGAATAAGGGCGACACGGA
AATGTTGAATACTCATACTCTTCCTTTTTCAATATTATTGAAGCATTTATCAGGGTTATTGTCTCATGAG
CGGATACATATTTGAATGTATTTAGAAAAATAAACAAATAGGGGTTCCGCGCACATTTCCCCGAAAAGTG
CCACCTGACGTC
